>Addgene plasmid #60787 | pcDNA3-CaMPARI W391F V398L | addgene partial sequence | sequence record 99606 | T7 5'-TAATACGACTCACTATAGGG-3'
ACGAGCTTGCTCTTAAGTTGGCTGGACTTGATATTAACAAGACTGGAGGTTCTCATCATCACCACCACCA
TGGATCCGACCAACTGACTGAAGAGCAGATCGCAGAATTTAAAGAGGCTTTCTCCCTATTTGACAAGGAC
GGGGATGGGACAATAACAACCAAGGAGCTGGGGACGGTGATGCGGTCTCTGGGGCAGAACCCCACAGAAG
CAGAGCTGCAGGACATGATCAATGAAGTAGATGCCGACGGTGACGGCACAATCGACTTCCCTGAGTTCCT
GACAATGATGGCAAGAAAAATGAAAGACACAGACAGTGAAGAAGAAATTAGAGAAGCGTTCCGTGTGTTT
GATAAGGATGGCAATGGCTACATCAGTGCAGCAGAGCTTCGCCACGTGATGACAAACCTTGGAGAGAAGT
TAACAGATGAAGAGGTTGATGAAATGATCAGGGAAGCAGACATCGATGGGGATGGTCAGGTAAACTACGA
AGAGTTTGTACAAATGATGACAGCGAAGCTCGAGTGCGAGAAAATCTATGTGCGTGATGGAGTGCTGACG
GGTGATATTCATATGATCTTGTTGCTTGAAGGAAATGCCCATTACCGATGTGACTTCAGAACTACTTACA
AAGCTAAGGAGAAGGGTGTCAAGTTACCAGGCGTGCACTTTGTGGACCACTGCATTGAGATTTTAAGCCA
TGACAAAGATTACAACAAGGTTAAGCTGTATGAGTATGCTGTTGCTCATTCTGGATTGCCTGACAATGCC
AGACGAGGCGGTACCGGCGGATCCATGGTGAGTGCGATTAAGCCAGACATGAAGATCAAACTCCGTATGG
AAGGCAACGTAAACGGGCACCACTTTGTGATCGACGGAGATGGTACAGGCAAGCCTTATGAGGGAAAACA
GACCATGGATCTTGAAGTCAAAGAGGGCGGACCTCTGCCTTTTGCCTTTGATATCCTGACCACTGCATTC
CATTACGGC
