>Addgene plasmid #60787 | pcDNA3-CaMPARI W391F V398L | addgene partial sequence | sequence record 99607 | BGH-rev 5'-TAGAAGGCACAGTCGAGG-3'
GACAGTGAAGAAGAAATTAGAGAAGCGTTCCGTGTGTTTGATAAGGATGGCAATGGCTACATCAGTGCAG
CAGAGCTTCGCCACGTGATGACAAACCTTGGAGAGAAGTTAACAGATGAAGAGGTTGATGAAATGATCAG
GGAAGCAGACATCGATGGGGATGGTCAGGTAAACTACGAAGAGTTTGTACAAATGATGACAGCGAAGCTC
GAGTGCGAGAAAATCTATGTGCGTGATGGAGTGCTGACGGGTGATATTCATATGATCTTGTTGCTTGAAG
GAAATGCCCATTACCGATGTGACTTCAGAACTACTTACAAAGCTAAGGAGAAGGGTGTCAAGTTACCAGG
CGTGCACTTTGTGGACCACTGCATTGAGATTTTAAGCCATGACAAAGATTACAACAAGGTTAAGCTGTAT
GAGTATGCTGTTGCTCATTCTGGATTGCCTGACAATGCCAGACGAGGCGGTACCGGCGGATCCATGGTGA
GTGCGATTAAGCCAGACATGAAGATCAAACTCCGTATGGAAGGCAACGTAAACGGGCACCACTTTGTGAT
CGACGGAGATGGTACAGGCAAGCCTTATGAGGGAAAACAGACCATGGATCTTGAAGTCAAAGAGGGCGGA
CCTCTGCCTTTTGCCTTTGATATCCTGACCACTGCATTCCATTACGGCAACAGGGTATTCGTGAAATATC
CAGACAACATACAAGACTATTTTAAGCAGTCGTTTCCTAAGGGGTATTCGTGGGAACGAAGCATGACTTT
CGAAGACGGGGGCATTTGCTATGCCAGAAACGACATAACAATGGAAGGGGACACTTTCTATAATAAAGTT
CGATTTTATGGTACCAACTTTCCCGCCAATGGTCCAGTTATGCAGAAGAAGACGCTGAAATGGATGCCGA
GCTGGACGCGTTCATCACGTCGTAAGTTCAATAAGACAGGTCACGCACTGAGAGCTATAGGTCGGCTGAG
CTCATAACTCGAGCATGCATCTAGAGGGCCCTATTCTATAGTGTCAC
