[The description below was written by a language model from this plasmid's Addgene catalogue record.]
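Description:
pcDNA3-CaMPARI W391F V398L is a mammalian expression plasmid built on the commercial pcDNA3 backbone, with a total size of about 6.7 kb (a roughly 5.4 kb backbone carrying a 1.3 kb insert placed by Gibson assembly). It is maintained in E. coli as a high-copy plasmid under ampicillin selection, and it carries a neomycin resistance marker, so transfected mammalian cells can be selected with G418 to obtain stable lines. No feature table accompanies the record, so individual backbone elements such as the origins of replication and polyadenylation signals are not itemised here.

The payload is a synthetic coding sequence for CaMPARI, a photoconvertible fluorescent protein engineered as a calcium integrator, here carrying the two substitutions W391F and V398L. Expression is driven by the CMV promoter, a strong constitutive promoter in most mammalian cell types. A nuclear export signal is fused to the N terminus of the protein, which should keep the sensor out of the nucleus and in the cytoplasm. As an integrator rather than a real-time indicator, CaMPARI leaves a lasting colour change in cells where calcium was elevated during photoconverting illumination, so that the population active within a user-defined time window is marked and can be imaged afterwards. The record does not state how the W391F and V398L mutations alter the sensor's properties relative to the parental CaMPARI. The construct is intended for expressing this variant in mammalian cells, for example to characterise or apply the calcium-dependent photoconversion readout in culture, in the context of work on labelling active neural circuits.
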