Addgene plasmid #60787: pcDNA3-CaMPARI W391F V398L
Purpose: Expresses CaMPARI W391F V398L in mammalian cells, a photoconvertible fluorescent protein-based calcium integrator
Depositing lab: Loren Looger & Eric Schreiter. Depositing organization: HHMI, Janelia Research Campus. Publication: Neural circuits. Labeling of active neural circuits in vivo with designed calcium integrators. Fosque BF, Sun Y, Dana H, Yang CT, Ohyama T, Tadross MR, Patel R, Zlatic M, Kim DS, Ahrens MB, Jayaraman V, Looger LL, Schreiter ER. Science. 2015 Feb 13;347(6223):755-60. doi: 10.1126/science.1260922. PubMed 25678659.
Backbone
  Vector backbone: pcDNA3
  Backbone manufacturer: Life Technologies
  Backbone size w/o insert (bp): 5376
  Total vector size (bp): 6684
  Vector type: Mammalian Expression
  Selectable markers: Neomycin (select with G418)
Growth in bacteria
  Bacterial resistance: Ampicillin, 100 μg/mL
  Growth temperature: 37°C
  Growth strain: DH5alpha
  Copy number: High Copy
Gene/Insert
  Gene/Insert name: CaMPARI W391F V398L
  Species: Synthetic
  Insert size (bp): 1308
  Promoter: CMV
  Tag / fusion protein: Nuclear Export Signal (N terminal on insert)
  Cloning method: Gibson Cloning
  Sequencing primers: 5′ GAGGTCTATATAAGCAGAGC; 3′ AGATGGCTGGCAACTAGAAG
Resource information
  A portion of this plasmid was derived from a plasmid made by: Dr. Eric Schreiter created this plasmid.
Terms and licenses: Academic/Nonprofit Terms; Industry Terms: Not Available to Industry
How to cite: pcDNA3-CaMPARI W391F V398L was a gift from Loren Looger & Eric Schreiter (Addgene plasmid # 60787 ; http://n2t.net/addgene:60787 ; RRID:Addgene_60787)
