LOCUS       Exported 6683 bp ds-DNA circular SYN 12-MAY-2021
DEFINITION  Expresses CaMPARI W391F V398L in mammalian cells, a photoconvertible
            fluorescent protein-based calcium integrator.
ACCESSION   .
VERSION     .
KEYWORDS    pcDNA3-CaMPARI W391F V398L
SOURCE      synthetic DNA construct
  ORGANISM  synthetic DNA construct
REFERENCE   1 (bases 1 to 6683)
  AUTHORS   Fosque BF, Sun Y, Dana H, Yang CT, Ohyama T, Tadross MR, Patel R,
            Zlatic M, Kim DS, Ahrens MB, Jayaraman V, Looger LL, Schreiter ER
  TITLE     Neural circuits. Labeling of active neural circuits in vivo with
            designed calcium integrators.
  JOURNAL   Science. 2015 Feb 13;347(6223):755-60. doi: 10.1126/science.1260922.
  PUBMED    25678659
REFERENCE   2 (bases 1 to 6683)
  AUTHORS   .
  TITLE     Direct Submission
  JOURNAL   Exported May 12, 2021 from SnapGene Server 1.1.58
            http://www.snapgene.com
FEATURES             Location/Qualifiers
     source          1..6683
                     /organism="synthetic DNA construct"
                     /mol_type="other DNA"
     enhancer        1..380
                     /label=CMV enhancer
                     /note="human cytomegalovirus immediate early enhancer"
     promoter        381..584
                     /label=CMV promoter
                     /note="human cytomegalovirus (CMV) immediate early
                     promoter"
     primer_bind     535..555
                     /label=CMV-F
                     /note="Human CMV immediate early promoter, forward primer"
     primer_bind     629..648
                     /label=T7
                     /note="T7 promoter, forward primer"
     promoter        629..647
                     /label=T7 promoter
                     /note="promoter for bacteriophage T7 RNA polymerase"
     CDS             730..747
                     /codon_start=1
                     /product="6xHis affinity tag"
                     /label=6xHis
                     /translation="HHHHHH"
     CDS             754..1194
                     /codon_start=1
                     /product="calcium-binding protein"
                     /label=calmodulin
                     /translation="DQLTEEQIAEFKEAFSLFDKDGDGTITTKELGTVMRSLGQNPTEA
                     ELQDMINEVDADGDGTIDFPEFLTMMARKMKDTDSEEEIREAFRVFDKDGNGYISAAEL
                     RHVMTNLGEKLTDEEVDEMIREADIDGDGQVNYEEFVQMMTAK"
     promoter        complement(2002..2020)
                     /label=SP6 promoter
                     /note="promoter for bacteriophage SP6 RNA polymerase"
     primer_bind     complement(2003..2020)
                     /label=SP6
                     /note="SP6 promoter, forward primer"
     primer_bind     complement(2040..2057)
                     /label=BGH-rev
                     /note="Bovine growth hormone terminator, reverse primer.
                     Also called BGH reverse"
     polyA_signal    2046..2270
                     /label=bGH poly(A) signal
                     /note="bovine growth hormone polyadenylation signal"
     rep_origin      2316..2744
                     /direction=RIGHT
                     /label=f1 ori
                     /note="f1 bacteriophage origin of replication; arrow
                     indicates direction of (+) strand synthesis"
     primer_bind     complement(2403..2422)
                     /label=F1ori-R
                     /note="F1 origin, reverse primer"
     primer_bind     2613..2634
                     /label=F1ori-F
                     /note="F1 origin, forward primer"
     primer_bind     complement(2753..2773)
                     /label=pBABE 3'
                     /note="SV40 enhancer, reverse primer for pBABE vectors"
     promoter        2758..3087
                     /label=SV40 promoter
                     /note="SV40 enhancer and early promoter"
     rep_origin      2938..3073
                     /label=SV40 ori
                     /note="SV40 origin of replication"
     primer_bind     3000..3019
                     /label=SV40pro-F
                     /note="SV40 promoter/origin, forward primer"
     CDS             3154..3948
                     /codon_start=1
                     /gene="aph(3')-II (or nptII)"
                     /product="aminoglycoside phosphotransferase from Tn5"
                     /label=NeoR/KanR
                     /note="confers resistance to neomycin, kanamycin, and G418
                     (Geneticin(R))"
                     /translation="MIEQDGLHAGSPAAWVERLFGYDWAQQTIGCSDAAVFRLSAQGRP
                     VLFVKTDLSGALNELQDEAARLSWLATTGVPCAAVLDVVTEAGRDWLLLGEVPGQDLLS
                     SHLAPAEKVSIMADAMRRLHTLDPATCPFDHQAKHRIERARTRMEAGLVDQDDLDEEHQ
                     GLAPAELFARLKARMPDGEDLVVTHGDACLPNIMVENGRFSGFIDCGRLGVADRYQDIA
                     LATRDIAEELGGEWADRFLVLYGIAAPDSQRIAFYRLLDEFF"
     primer_bind     complement(3208..3227)
                     /label=Neo-R
                     /note="Neomycin resistance gene, reverse primer"
     primer_bind     3818..3837
                     /label=Neo-F
                     /note="Neomycin resistance gene, forward primer"
     polyA_signal    4122..4243
                     /label=SV40 poly(A) signal
                     /note="SV40 polyadenylation signal"
     primer_bind     complement(4159..4178)
                     /label=SV40pA-R
                     /note="SV40 polyA, reverse primer"
     primer_bind     4213..4232
                     /label=EBV-rev
                     /note="SV40 polyA terminator, reverse primer"
     primer_bind     complement(4292..4308)
                     /label=M13 rev
                     /note="common sequencing primer, one of multiple similar
                     variants"
     primer_bind     complement(4292..4308)
                     /label=M13 Reverse
                     /note="In lacZ gene. Also called M13-rev"
     primer_bind     complement(4305..4327)
                     /label=M13/pUC Reverse
                     /note="In lacZ gene"
     protein_bind    4316..4332
                     /label=lac operator
                     /bound_moiety="lac repressor encoded by lacI"
                     /note="The lac repressor binds to the lac operator to
                     inhibit transcription in E. coli. This inhibition can be
                     relieved by adding lactose or
                     isopropyl-beta-D-thiogalactopyranoside (IPTG)."
     promoter        complement(4340..4370)
                     /label=lac promoter
                     /note="promoter for the E. coli lac operon"
     protein_bind    4385..4406
                     /label=CAP binding site
                     /bound_moiety="E. coli catabolite activator protein"
                     /note="CAP binding activates transcription in the presence
                     of cAMP."
     primer_bind     complement(4523..4540)
                     /label=L4440
                     /note="L4440 vector, forward primer"
     rep_origin      complement(4694..5282)
                     /direction=LEFT
                     /label=ori
                     /note="high-copy-number ColE1/pMB1/pBR322/pUC origin of
                     replication"
     primer_bind     complement(4774..4793)
                     /label=pBR322ori-F
                     /note="pBR322 origin, forward primer"
     CDS             complement(5453..6313)
                     /codon_start=1
                     /gene="bla"
                     /product="beta-lactamase"
                     /label=AmpR
                     /note="confers resistance to ampicillin, carbenicillin, and
                     related antibiotics"
                     /translation="MSIQHFRVALIPFFAAFCLPVFAHPETLVKVKDAEDQLGARVGYI
                     ELDLNSGKILESFRPEERFPMMSTFKVLLCGAVLSRIDAGQEQLGRRIHYSQNDLVEYS
                     PVTEKHLTDGMTVRELCSAAITMSDNTAANLLLTTIGGPKELTAFLHNMGDHVTRLDRW
                     EPELNEAIPNDERDTTMPVAMATTLRKLLTGELLTLASRQQLIDWMEADKVAGPLLRSA
                     LPAGWFIADKSGAGERGSRGIIAALGPDGKPSRIVVIYTTGSQATMDERNRQIAEIGAS
                     LIKHW"
     primer_bind     6076..6095
                     /label=Amp-R
                     /note="Ampicillin resistance gene, reverse primer"
     promoter        complement(6314..6418)
                     /gene="bla"
                     /label=AmpR promoter
     primer_bind     complement(6493..6512)
                     /label=pRS-marker
                     /note="pRS vectors, use to sequence yeast selectable
                     marker"
ORIGIN
        1 gacattgatt attgactagt tattaatagt aatcaattac ggggtcatta gttcatagcc
       61 catatatgga gttccgcgtt acataactta cggtaaatgg cccgcctggc tgaccgccca
      121 acgacccccg cccattgacg tcaataatga cgtatgttcc catagtaacg ccaataggga
      181 ctttccattg acgtcaatgg gtggagtatt tacggtaaac tgcccacttg gcagtacatc
      241 aagtgtatca tatgccaagt acgcccccta ttgacgtcaa tgacggtaaa tggcccgcct
      301 ggcattatgc ccagtacatg accttatggg actttcctac ttggcagtac atctacgtat
      361 tagtcatcgc tattaccatg gtgatgcggt tttggcagta catcaatggg cgtggatagc
      421 ggtttgactc acggggattt ccaagtctcc accccattga cgtcaatggg agtttgtttt
      481 ggcaccaaaa tcaacgggac tttccaaaat gtcgtaacaa ctccgcccca ttgacgcaaa
      541 tgggcggtag gcgtgtacgg tgggaggtct atataagcag agctctctgg ctaactagag
      601 aacccactgc ttactggctt atcgaaatta atacgactca ctatagggag acccaagctt
      661 gccaccatgc tgcagaacga gcttgctctt aagttggctg gacttgatat taacaagact
      721 ggaggttctc atcatcacca ccaccatgga tccgaccaac tgactgaaga gcagatcgca
      781 gaatttaaag aggctttctc cctatttgac aaggacgggg atgggacaat aacaaccaag
      841 gagctgggga cggtgatgcg gtctctgggg cagaacccca cagaagcaga gctgcaggac
      901 atgatcaatg aagtagatgc cgacggtgac ggcacaatcg acttccctga gttcctgaca
      961 atgatggcaa gaaaaatgaa agacacagac agtgaagaag aaattagaga agcgttccgt
     1021 gtgtttgata aggatggcaa tggctacatc agtgcagcag agcttcgcca cgtgatgaca
     1081 aaccttggag agaagttaac agatgaagag gttgatgaaa tgatcaggga agcagacatc
     1141 gatggggatg gtcaggtaaa ctacgaagag tttgtacaaa tgatgacagc gaagctcgag
     1201 tgcgagaaaa tctatgtgcg tgatggagtg ctgacgggtg atattcatat gatcttgttg
     1261 cttgaaggaa atgcccatta ccgatgtgac ttcagaacta cttacaaagc taaggagaag
     1321 ggtgtcaagt taccaggcgt gcactttgtg gaccactgca ttgagatttt aagccatgac
     1381 aaagattaca acaaggttaa gctgtatgag tatgctgttg ctcattctgg attgcctgac
     1441 aatgccagac gaggcggtac cggcggatcc atggtgagtg cgattaagcc agacatgaag
     1501 atcaaactcc gtatggaagg caacgtaaac gggcaccact ttgtgatcga cggagatggt
     1561 acaggcaagc cttatgaggg aaaacagacc atggatcttg aagtcaaaga gggcggacct
     1621 ctgccttttg cctttgatat cctgaccact gcattccatt acggcaacag ggtattcgtg
     1681 aaatatccag acaacataca agactatttt aagcagtcgt ttcctaaggg gtattcgtgg
     1741 gaacgaagca tgactttcga agacgggggc atttgctatg ccagaaacga cataacaatg
     1801 gaaggggaca ctttctataa taaagttcga ttttatggta ccaactttcc cgccaatggt
     1861 ccagttatgc agaagaagac gctgaaatgg atgccgagct ggacgcgttc atcacgtcgt
     1921 aagttcaata agacaggtca cgcactgaga gctataggtc ggctgagctc ataactcgag
     1981 catgcatcta gagggcccta ttctatagtg tcacctaaat gctagagctc gctgatcagc
     2041 ctcgactgtg ccttctagtt gccagccatc tgttgtttgc ccctcccccg tgccttcctt
     2101 gaccctggaa ggtgccactc ccactgtcct ttcctaataa aatgaggaaa ttgcatcgca
     2161 ttgtctgagt aggtgtcatt ctattctggg gggtggggtg gggcaggaca gcaaggggga
     2221 ggattgggaa gacaatagca ggcatgctgg ggatgcggtg ggctctatgg cttctgaggc
     2281 ggaaagaacc agctggggct ctagggggta tccccnnnnn nnnnnnnnnn nnnnnnnnnn
     2341 nnnnnnnnnn nnnnnnnnnn nnnnnnnnnn nnnnnnnnnn nnnnnnnnnn nnnnnnnnnn
     2401 nnnnnnnnnn nnnnnnnnnn nnnnnnnnnn nnnnnnnnnc nnnnnnnnnn nnnnnnnnnn
     2461 nnnnnnnnnn nnnnnnnnnn nnnnnnnnnn nnnnnnnnnn nnnnnnnnnn nnnnnnnnnn
     2521 nnnnnnnnnn nannnnnnnn nnnnnnnnnn nnnnnnnnnn nnnnnnnnnn nnnnnnnnnn
     2581 ncctttgacg ttggagtcca cgttctttaa tagtggactc ttgttccaaa ctggaacaac
     2641 actcaaccct atctcggtct attcttttga tttataaggg attttgccga tttcggccta
     2701 ttggttaaaa aatgagctga tttaacaaaa atttaacgcg aattaattct gtggaatgtg
     2761 tgtcagttag ggtgtggaaa gtccccaggc tccccagcag gcagaagtat gcaaagcatg
     2821 catctcaatt agtcagcaac caggtgtgga aagtccccag gctccccagc aggcagaagt
     2881 atgcaaagca tgcatctcaa ttagtcagca accatagtcc cgcccctaac tccgcccatc
     2941 ccgcccctaa ctccgcccag ttccgcccat tctccgcccc atggctgact aatttttttt
     3001 atttatgcag aggccgaggc cgcctctgcc tctgagctat tccagaagta gtgaggaggc
     3061 ttttttggag gcctaggctt ttgcaaaaag ctcccgggag cttgtatatc cattttcgga
     3121 tctgatcaag agacaggatg aggatcgttt cgcatgattg aacaagatgg attgcacgca
     3181 ggttctccgg ccgcttgggt ggagaggcta ttcggctatg actgggcaca acagacaatc
     3241 ggctgctctg atgccgccgt gttccggctg tcagcgcagg ggcgcccggt tctttttgtc
     3301 aagaccgacc tgtccggtgc cctgaatgaa ctgcaggacg aggcagcgcg gctatcgtgg
     3361 ctggccacga cgggcgttcc ttgcgcagct gtgctcgacg ttgtcactga agcgggaagg
     3421 gactggctgc tattgggcga agtgccgggg caggatctcc tgtcatctca ccttgctcct
     3481 gccgagaaag tatccatcat ggctgatgca atgcggcggc tgcatacgct tgatccggct
     3541 acctgcccat tcgaccacca agcgaaacat cgcatcgagc gagcacgtac tcggatggaa
     3601 gccggtcttg tcgatcagga tgatctggac gaagagcatc aggggctcgc gccagccgaa
     3661 ctgttcgcca ggctcaaggc gcgcatgccc gacggcgagg atctcgtcgt gacccatggc
     3721 gatgcctgct tgccgaatat catggtggaa aatggccgct tttctggatt catcgactgt
     3781 ggccggctgg gtgtggcgga ccgctatcag gacatagcgt tggctacccg tgatattgct
     3841 gaagagcttg gcggcgaatg ggctgaccgc ttcctcgtgc tttacggtat cgccgctccc
     3901 gattcgcagc gcatcgcctt ctatcgcctt cttgacgagt tcttctgagc gggactctgg
     3961 ggttcgaaat gaccgaccaa gcgacgccca acctgccatc acgagatttc gattccaccg
     4021 ccgccttcta tgaaaggttg ggcttcggaa tcgttttccg ggacgccggc tggatgatcc
     4081 tccagcgcgg ggatctcatg ctggagttct tcgcccaccc caacttgttt attgcagctt
     4141 ataatggtta caaataaagc aatagcatca caaatttcac aaataaagca tttttttcac
     4201 tgcattctag ttgtggtttg tccaaactca tcaatgtatc ttatcatgtc tgtataccgt
     4261 cgacctctag ctagagcttg gcgtaatcat ggtcatagct gtttcctgtg tgaaattgtt
     4321 atccgctcac aattccacac aacatacgag ccggaagcat aaagtgtaaa gcctggggtg
     4381 cctaatgagt gagctaactc acattaattg cgttgcgctc actgcccgct ttccagtcgg
     4441 gaaacctgtc gtgccagctg cattaatgaa tcggccaacg cgcggggaga ggcggtttgc
     4501 gtattgggcg ctcttccgct tcctcgctca ctgactcgct gcgctcggtc gttcggctgc
     4561 ggcgagcggt atcagctcac tcaaaggcgg taatacggtt atccacagaa tcaggggata
     4621 acgcaggaaa gaacatgtga gcaaaaggcc agcaaaaggc caggaaccgt aaaaaggccg
     4681 cgttgctggc gtttttccat aggctccgcc cccctgacga gcatcacaaa aatcgacgct
     4741 caagtcagag gtggcgaaac ccgacaggac tataaagata ccaggcgttt ccccctggaa
     4801 gctccctcgt gcgctctcct gttccgaccc tgccgcttac cggatacctg tccgcctttc
     4861 tcccttcggg aagcgtggcg ctttctcata gctcacgctg taggtatctc agttcggtgt
     4921 aggtcgttcg ctccaagctg ggctgtgtgc acgaaccccc cgttcagccc gaccgctgcg
     4981 ccttatccgg taactatcgt cttgagtcca acccggtaag acacgactta tcgccactgg
     5041 cagcagccac tggtaacagg attagcagag cgaggtatgt aggcggtgct acagagttct
     5101 tgaagtggtg gcctaactac ggctacacta gaagaacagt atttggtatc tgcgctctgc
     5161 tgaagccagt taccttcgga aaaagagttg gtagctcttg atccggcaaa caaaccaccg
     5221 ctggtagcgg tggttttttt gtttgcaagc agcagattac gcgcagaaaa aaaggatctc
     5281 aagaagatcc tttgatcttt tctacggggt ctgacgctca gtggaacgaa aactcacgtt
     5341 aagggatttt ggtcatgaga ttatcaaaaa ggatcttcac ctagatcctt ttaaattaaa
     5401 aatgaagttt taaatcaatc taaagtatat atgagtaaac ttggtctgac agttaccaat
     5461 gcttaatcag tgaggcacct atctcagcga tctgtctatt tcgttcatcc atagttgcct
     5521 gactccccgt cgtgtagata actacgatac gggagggctt accatctggc cccagtgctg
     5581 caatgatacc gcgagaccca cgctcaccgg ctccagattt atcagcaata aaccagccag
     5641 ccggaagggc cgagcgcaga agtggtcctg caactttatc cgcctccatc cagtctatta
     5701 attgttgccg ggaagctaga gtaagtagtt cgccagttaa tagtttgcgc aacgttgttg
     5761 ccattgctac aggcatcgtg gtgtcacgct cgtcgtttgg tatggcttca ttcagctccg
     5821 gttcccaacg atcaaggcga gttacatgat cccccatgtt gtgcaaaaaa gcggttagct
     5881 ccttcggtcc tccgatcgtt gtcagaagta agttggccgc agtgttatca ctcatggtta
     5941 tggcagcact gcataattct cttactgtca tgccatccgt aagatgcttt tctgtgactg
     6001 gtgagtactc aaccaagtca ttctgagaat agtgtatgcg gcgaccgagt tgctcttgcc
     6061 cggcgtcaat acgggataat accgcgccac atagcagaac tttaaaagtg ctcatcattg
     6121 gaaaacgttc ttcggggcga aaactctcaa ggatcttacc gctgttgaga tccagttcga
     6181 tgtaacccac tcgtgcaccc aactgatctt cagcatcttt tactttcacc agcgtttctg
     6241 ggtgagcaaa aacaggaagg caaaatgccg caaaaaaggg aataagggcg acacggaaat
     6301 gttgaatact catactcttc ctttttcaat attattgaag catttatcag ggttattgtc
     6361 tcatgagcgg atacatattt gaatgtattt agaaaaataa acaaataggg gttccgcgca
     6421 catttccccg aaaagtgcca cctgacgtcg acggatcggg agatctcccg atcccctatg
     6481 gtgcactctc agtacaatct gctctgatgc cgcatagtta agccagtatc tgctccctgc
     6541 ttgtgtgttg gaggtcgctg agtagtgcgc gagcaaaatt taagctacaa caaggcaagg
     6601 cttgaccgac aattgcatga agaatctgct tagggttagg cgttttgcgc tgcttcgcga
     6661 tgtacgggcc agatatacgc gtt
//
